Addgene plasmid #85209: pLKO.1-shGBP1.1.mKO2
Purpose: TRCN0000116119 (Target CGACGAAAGGCATGTACCATA) for silencing GBP1 gene and express monomeric Kusabira-Orange2.
Depositing lab: Sandra Martha Gomes Dias. Depositing organization: Centro Nacional de Pesquisa em Energia e Materiais (CNPEM). Publication: Guanylate-binding protein-1 is a potential new therapeutic target for triple-negative breast cancer. Quintero M, Adamoski D, Reis LMD, Ascencao CFR, Oliveira KRS, Goncalves KA, Dias MM, Carazzolle MF, Dias SMG. BMC Cancer. 2017 Nov 7;17(1):727. doi: 10.1186/s12885-017-3726-2. PubMed 29115931.
Backbone
  Vector backbone: pLKO.1-TRC.mKO2
  Backbone size w/o insert (bp): 8919
  Total vector size (bp): 7102
  Vector type: Mammalian Expression, Lentiviral, RNAi
Growth in bacteria
  Bacterial resistance: Ampicillin, 100 μg/mL
  Growth temperature: 37°C
  Growth strain: NEB Stable
  Copy number: High Copy
Gene/Insert
  Gene/Insert name: GBP1 (guanylate binding protein 1)
  gRNA/shRNA sequence: CGACGAAAGGCATGTACCATA
  Species: H. sapiens (human)
  GenBank ID: GeneID:2633 NM_002053.2
  Entrez Gene: GBP1
  Promoter: RNA polymerase III promoter for human U6 snRNA for shRNA
  Cloning method: Restriction Enzyme; 5′ cloning site AgeI (destroyed during cloning); 3′ cloning site EcoRI (not destroyed)
  Sequencing primers: 5′ GACTATCATATGCTTACCGT
Terms and licenses: Academic/Nonprofit Terms; Industry Terms: Not Available to Industry
Depositor comments: Also, see Addgene's pLKO.1 protocol http://www.addgene.org/plko on how to use the pLKO.1 vector. Plasmid grows more slowly than standard plasmids.
How to cite: pLKO.1-shGBP1.1.mKO2 was a gift from Sandra Martha Gomes Dias (Addgene plasmid # 85209 ; http://n2t.net/addgene:85209 ; RRID:Addgene_85209)
