[The description below was written by a language model from this plasmid's Addgene catalogue record and pLannotate feature annotations shown in this document.]
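Description:
pLKO.1-shGBP1.1.mKO2 is a third-generation-style, self-inactivating HIV-1 lentiviral RNAi vector built on pLKO.1-TRC.mKO2, a pLKO.1 derivative that carries an orange fluorescent reporter. It is propagated in E. coli through a high-copy ColE1/pUC origin with ampicillin selection (AmpR under its own bla promoter). It also retains an f1 origin and remnants of a lac/lacZα cloning region flanked by T7 and T3 promoters. The record lists a total size of 7,102 bp, matching the annotated sequence. This is smaller than the stated empty backbone (8,919 bp), which would fit replacement of a larger stuffer by the short hairpin, although the record does not say so.

The viral cassette starts with an RSV promoter fused to a truncated 5' LTR, which drives genomic RNA production in packaging cells. It is followed by the Ψ packaging signal with a partial gag fragment, the RRE for Rev-dependent nuclear export, and the cPPT/CTS. It ends with a ΔU3 3' LTR that inactivates the LTR promoter after integration, then an SV40 poly(A) signal and SV40 origin. Two expression units sit inside this cassette. The human U6 RNA polymerase III promoter transcribes a TRC-library shRNA against human GBP1 (guanylate binding protein 1), which was cloned between AgeI (destroyed) and EcoRI. The hairpin itself is not annotated in the feature table. The human PGK promoter drives monomeric Kusabira-Orange2 (mKO2), so transduced cells can be identified or sorted by fluorescence. No mammalian drug-resistance marker is annotated.

The construct is used for stable GBP1 knockdown in mammalian cells, and the associated work examined GBP1 as a potential therapeutic target in triple-negative breast cancer.
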