Features (pLannotate 1.2.2; 25 found; start..end, strand, type, name):
    119..274     -  CDS            lacZα (fragment): LacZα fragment of β-galactosidase; lacZ fragment
    282..300     +  promoter       T7 promoter: promoter for bacteriophage T7 RNA polymerase
    321..456     -  rep_origin     SV40 ori: SV40 origin of replication
    496..617     -  polyA_signal   SV40 poly(A) signal: SV40 polyadenylation signal
    689..922     -  LTR            3' LTR (ΔU3): self-inactivating 3' long terminal repeat (LTR) from HIV-1
    924..1016    -  CDS            nef (fragment): NEF_HV1Z2 - Experimental evidence at protein level: Swiss-Prot protein existence level 1. Extracellular Nef protein targets CD4(+) T-lymphocytes for apoptosis by interacting with CXCR4 surface receptors. From Human immunodeficiency virus type 1 group M subtype D (isolate Z2/CDC-Z34) (HIV-1).
   1024..1677    -  CDS            mKO2: mKO2 is a basic (constitutively fluorescent) orange fluorescent protein published in 2008, derived from Verrillofungia concinna. It has moderate acid sensitivity.
   1689..2199    -  promoter       hPGK promoter: human phosphoglycerate kinase 1 promoter
   2248..2365    -  misc_feature   cPPT/CTS: central polypurine tract and central termination sequence of HIV-1
   2470..2710    -  promoter       U6 promoter: RNA polymerase III promoter for human U6 snRNA
   2760..2860    -  CDS            Rev (fragment): human immunodeficiency virus 1 (HIV-1) Rev protein; rev; enhances nuclear export of unspliced and incompletely spliced viral mRNAs
   3237..3470    -  misc_feature   RRE: The Rev response element (RRE) of HIV-1 allows for Rev-dependent mRNA export from the nucleus to the cytoplasm.
   3616..3979    -  CDS            HIV-1 gag (fragment): gag protein from human immunodeficiency virus 1; gag
   3963..4088    -  misc_feature   HIV-1 Ψ: packaging signal of human immunodeficiency virus type 1
   4135..4315    -  LTR            5' LTR (truncated): truncated 5' long terminal repeat (LTR) from HIV-1
   4316..4542    -  promoter       RSV promoter: Rous sarcoma virus enhancer/promoter
   4570..4588    -  promoter       T3 promoter: promoter for bacteriophage T3 RNA polymerase
   4633..4649    -  protein_bind   lac operator: The lac repressor binds to the lac operator to inhibit transcription in E. coli. This inhibition can be relieved by adding lactose or isopropyl-β-D-thiogalactopyranoside (IPTG). lac repressor encoded by lacI
   4657..4687    -  promoter       lac promoter: promoter for the E. coli lac operon
   4702..4723    -  protein_bind   CAP binding site: CAP binding activates transcription in the presence of cAMP. E. coli catabolite activator protein
   4736..4828    -  CDS            lacI (fragment): lac repressor; lacI; The lac repressor binds to the lac operator to inhibit transcription in E. coli. This inhibition can be relieved by adding lactose or isopropyl-β-D-thiogalactopyranoside (IPTG).
   5011..5599    -  rep_origin     ori: high-copy-number ColE1/pMB1/pBR322/pUC origin of replication
   5770..6630    -  CDS            AmpR: β-lactamase; bla; confers resistance to ampicillin, carbenicillin, and related antibiotics
   6631..6735    -  promoter       AmpR promoter: bla
   6788..114     -  rep_origin     f1 ori (across the origin) (sequence partly withheld): f1 bacteriophage origin of replication; arrow indicates direction of (+) strand synthesis
>Addgene plasmid #85209 | pLKO.1-shGBP1.1.mKO2 | addgene full sequence | sequence record 169780 | Addgene NGS Result
[114 nt withheld, positions 1-114]
CCCATTCGCCATTCAGGCTGCGCAACTGTTGGGAAGGGCGATCGGTGCGGGCCTCTTCGCTATTACGCCA
GCTGGCGAAAGGGGGATGTGCTGCAAGGCGATTAAGTTGGGTAACGCCAGGGTTTTCCCAGTCACGACGT
TGTAAAACGACGGCCAGTGAGCGCGCGTAATACGACTCACTATAGGGCGAATTGGGTACGTCCCTAGGCC
TCCAAAAAAGCCTCCTCACTACTTCTGGAATAGCTCAGAGGCCGAGGCGGCCTCGGCCTCTGCATAAATA
AAAAAAATTAGTCAGCCATGGGGCGGAGAATGGGCGGAACTGGGCGGAGTTAGGGGCGGGATGGGCGGAG
TTAGGGGCGGGATAGCTAGAGCCAGACATGATAAGATACATTGATGAGTTTGGACAAACCACAACTAGAA
TGCAGTGAAAAAAATGCTTTATTTGTGAAATTTGTGATGCTATTGCTTTATTTGTAACCATTATAAGCTG
CAATAAACAAGTTCCTCTCACTCTCTGATATTCATTTCTTTGCAAGTTATAAATACTGAATAATAAGATG
ACATGAACTACTACTGCTAGAGATTTTCCACACTGACTAAAAGGGTCTGAGGGATCTCTAGTTACCAGAG
TCACACAACAGACGGGCACACACTACTTGAAGCACTCAAGGCAAGCTTTATTGAGGCTTAAGCAGTGGGT
TCCCTAGTTAGCCAGAGAGCTCCCAGGCTCAGATCTGGTCTAACCAGAGAGACCCAGTACAAGCAAAAAG
CAGATCTTGTCTTCGTTGGGAGTGAATTAGCCCTTCCAGTCCCCCCTTTTCTTTTAAAAAGTGGCTAAGA
TCTACAGCTGCCTTGTAAGTCATTGGTCTTAAAGGTACCCGACCCACCTCCGCCCGAGCCTCCGCCACCG
GAGTGGGCCACGGCGTCCTCCACCTGCTCGGTGATGTTGCCCTCGGTCTTCCTCACCAGCCTGTGGCCGA
TGTAGTGGTCGCCGGGCATCTCCAGGATCTCCTTGGCGGCCTTGTAGGTGGTCTTCATCTGGCACTTGTG
GTTGCCGCCGCCCTCCAGCTTCAGGTACATGGTCACGTCGCCCTTCAGCACGCCGTCGCTGGCGGTGATC
TTCTCGGTGGAGGGCTCCCAGTCCACGCTCTGGTTCTGCATGATGGGGCCGTCGGCGGGGAAGTTCACGC
CGGTGAACTTGGACTTGTGGTAGAAGGTGTTGCCCCTCAGGCTGATGTGGGCGCTCACGGAGGCGGAGCC
GCCGTCCTCGAACTCCAGGGACCTCTCCCAGGACAGGCCCTCAGGAAAGGCCTGCTTGAAATAGTCTGGG
ATCTCTTCTGGGTACTTGGTAAAAACTCTGTGGCCGTAACAGAACACGTGGGACACCAGGTCGAAGGCGA
AAGGCATTGGCCCGCCCTCGGCCATTGTGACGCGCAGTGTCATCTCCTGATGTCCCTCGTAAGGTCTGCC
TGTGCCCTCACCCTCGATTGTGAACTCATGCCCATTGACGGAGCCGTCCATGTAGTACCTCATCTTCATC
TCGGGCTTGATCACGCTCACCATGGTAGATCCCCCTGGGGAGAGAGGTCGGTGATTCGGTCAACGAGGGA
GCCGACTGCCGACGTGCGCTCCGGAGGCTTGCAGAATGCGGAACACCGCGCGGGCAGGAACAGGGCCCAC
ACTACCGCCCCACACCCCGCCTCCCGCACCGCCCCTTCCCGGCCGCTGCTCTCGGCGCGCCCTGCTGAGC
AGCCGCTATTGGCCACAGCCCATCGCGGTCGGCGCGCTGCCATTGCTCCCTGGCGCTGTCCGTCTGCGAG
GGTACTAGTGAGACGTGCGGCTTCCGTTTGTCACGTCCGGCACGCCGCGAACCGCAAGGAACCTTCCCGA
CTTAGGGGCGGAGCAGGAAGCGTCGCCGGGGGGCCCACAAGGGTAGCGGCGAAGATCCGGGTGACGCTGC
GAACGGACGTGAAGAATGTGCGAGACCCAGGGTCGGCGCCGCTGCGTTTCCCGGAACCACGCCCAGAGCA
GCCGCGTCCCTGCGCAAACCCAGGGCTGCCTTGGAAAAGGCGCAACCCCAACCCCCTCGAGCCGCGGCCA
AAGTGGATCTCTGCTGTCCCTGTAATAAACCCGAAAATTTTGAATTTTTGTAATTTGTTTTTGTAATTCT
TTAGTTTGTATGTCTGTTGCTATTATGTCTACTATTCTTTCCCCTGCACTGTACCCCCCAATCCCCCCTT
TTCTTTTAAAATTGTGGATGAATACTGCCATTTGTCTCGAGGTCGAGAATTCAAAAACGACGAAAGGCAT
GTACCATACTCGAGTATGGTACATGCCTTTCGTCGCCGGTGTTTCGTCCTTTCCACAAGATATATAAAGC
CAAGAAATCGAAATACTTTCAAGTTACGGTAAGCATATGATAGTCCATTTTAAAACATAATTTTAAAACT
GCAAACTACCCAAGAAATTATTACTTTCTACGTCACGTATTTTGTACTAATATCTTTGTGTTTACAGTCA
AATTAATTCCAATTATCTCTCTAACAGCCTTGTATCGTATATGCAAATATGAAGGAATCATGGGAAATAG
GCCCTCGGTGAAGGGGGCGGCCGCTCGAGGCTAGTCTCGTGATCGATACCGTCGAGATCCGTTCACTAAT
CGAATGGATCTGTCTCTGTCTCTCTCTCCACCTTCTTCTTCTATTCCTTCGGGCCTGTCGGGTCCCCTCG
GGGTTGGGAGGTGGGTCTGAAACGATAATGGTGAATATCCCTGCCTAACTCTATTCACTATAGAAAGTAC
AGCAAAAACTATTCTTAAACCTACCAAGCCTCCTACTATCATTATGAATAATTTTATATACCACAGCCAA
TTTGTTATGTTAAACCAATTCCACAAACTTGCCCATTTATCTAATTCCAATAATTCTTGTTCATTCTTTT
CTTGCTGGTTTTGCGATTCTTCAATTAAGGAGTGTATTAAGCTTGTGTAATTGTTAATTTCTCTGTCCCA
CTCCATCCAGGTCGTGTGATTCCAAATCTGTTCCAGAGATTTATTACTCCAACTAGCATTCCAAGGCACA
GCAGTGGTGCAAATGAGTTTTCCAGAGCAACCCCAAATCCCCAGGAGCTGTTGATCCTTTAGGTATCTTT
CCACAGCCAGGATTCTTGCCTGGAGCTGCTTGATGCCCCAGACTGTGAGTTGCAACAGATGCTGTTGCGC
CTCAATAGCCCTCAGCAAATTGTTCTGCTGCTGCACTATACCAGACAATAATTGTCTGGCCTGTACCGTC
AGCGTCATTGACGCTGCGCCCATAGTGCTTCCTGCTGCTCCCAAGAACCCAAGGAACAAAGCTCCTATTC
CCACTGCTCTTTTTTCTCTCTGCACCACTCTTCTCTTTGCCTTGGTGGGTGCTACTCCTAATGGTTCAAT
TTTTACTACTTTATATTTATATAATTCACTTCTCCAATTGTCCCTCATATCTCCTCCTCCAGGTCTGAAG
ATCAGCGGCCGCTTGCTGTGCGGTGGTCTTACTTTTGTTTTGCTCTTCCTCTATCTTGTCTAAAGCTTCC
TTGGTGTCTTTTATCTCTATCCTTTGATGCACACAATAGAGGGTTGCTACTGTATTATATAATGATCTAA
GTTCTTCTGATCCTGTCTGAAGGGATGGTTGTAGCTGTCCCAGTATTTGTCTACAGCCTTCTGATGTTTC
TAACAGGCCAGGATTAACTGCGAATCGTTCTAGCTCCCTGCTTGCCCATACTATATGTTTTAATTTATAT
TTTTTCTTTCCCCCTGGCCTTAACCGAATTTTTTCCCATCGCGATCTAATTCTCCCCCGCTTAATACTGA
CGCTCTCGCACCCATCTCTCTCCTTCTAGCCTCCGCTAGTCAAAATTTTTGGCGTACTCACCAGTCGCCG
CCCCTCGCCTCTTGCCGTGCGCGCTTCAGCAAGCCGAGTCCTGCGTCGAGAGAGCTCCTCTGGTTTCCCT
TTCGCTTTCAAGTCCCTGTTCGGGCGCCACTGCTAGAGATTTTCCACACTGACTAAAAGGGTCTGAGGGA
TCTCTAGTTACCAGAGTCACACAACAGACGGGCACACACTACTTGAAGCACTCAAGGCAAGCTTTATTGA
GGCTTAAGCAGTGGGTTCCCTAGTTAGCCAGAGAGCTCCCAGGCTCAGATCTGGTCTAACCAGAGAGACC
CGTTTATGTATCGAGCTAGGCACTTAAATACAATATCTCTGCAATGCGGCAATTCAGTGGTTCGTCCAAT
CCATGTCAGACCCGTCTGTTGCCTTCCTAATAAGGCACGATCGTACCACCTTACTTCCACCAATCGGCAT
GCACGGTGCTTTTTCTCTCCTTGTAAGGCATGTTGCTAACTCATCGTTACCATGTTGCAAGACTACAAGA
GTATTGCATAAGACTACATTAAGCTTGCAGCTCCAGCTTTTGTTCCCTTTAGTGAGGGTTAATTGCGCGC
TTGGCGTAATCATGGTCATAGCTGTTTCCTGTGTGAAATTGTTATCCGCTCACAATTCCACACAACATAC
GAGCCGGAAGCATAAAGTGTAAAGCCTGGGGTGCCTAATGAGTGAGCTAACTCACATTAATTGCGTTGCG
CTCACTGCCCGCTTTCCAGTCGGGAAACCTGTCGTGCCAGCTGCATTAATGAATCGGCCAACGCGCGGGG
AGAGGCGGTTTGCGTATTGGGCGCTCTTCCGCTTCCTCGCTCACTGACTCGCTGCGCTCGGTCGTTCGGC
TGCGGCGAGCGGTATCAGCTCACTCAAAGGCGGTAATACGGTTATCCACAGAATCAGGGGATAACGCAGG
AAAGAACATGTGAGCAAAAGGCCAGCAAAAGGCCAGGAACCGTAAAAAGGCCGCGTTGCTGGCGTTTTTC
CATAGGCTCCGCCCCCCTGACGAGCATCACAAAAATCGACGCTCAAGTCAGAGGTGGCGAAACCCGACAG
GACTATAAAGATACCAGGCGTTTCCCCCTGGAAGCTCCCTCGTGCGCTCTCCTGTTCCGACCCTGCCGCT
TACCGGATACCTGTCCGCCTTTCTCCCTTCGGGAAGCGTGGCGCTTTCTCATAGCTCACGCTGTAGGTAT
CTCAGTTCGGTGTAGGTCGTTCGCTCCAAGCTGGGCTGTGTGCACGAACCCCCCGTTCAGCCCGACCGCT
GCGCCTTATCCGGTAACTATCGTCTTGAGTCCAACCCGGTAAGACACGACTTATCGCCACTGGCAGCAGC
CACTGGTAACAGGATTAGCAGAGCGAGGTATGTAGGCGGTGCTACAGAGTTCTTGAAGTGGTGGCCTAAC
TACGGCTACACTAGAAGAACAGTATTTGGTATCTGCGCTCTGCTGAAGCCAGTTACCTTCGGAAAAAGAG
TTGGTAGCTCTTGATCCGGCAAACAAACCACCGCTGGTAGCGGTGGTTTTTTTGTTTGCAAGCAGCAGAT
TACGCGCAGAAAAAAAGGATCTCAAGAAGATCCTTTGATCTTTTCTACGGGGTCTGACGCTCAGTGGAAC
GAAAACTCACGTTAAGGGATTTTGGTCATGAGATTATCAAAAAGGATCTTCACCTAGATCCTTTTAAATT
AAAAATGAAGTTTTAAATCAATCTAAAGTATATATGAGTAAACTTGGTCTGACAGTTACCAATGCTTAAT
CAGTGAGGCACCTATCTCAGCGATCTGTCTATTTCGTTCATCCATAGTTGCCTGACTCCCCGTCGTGTAG
ATAACTACGATACGGGAGGGCTTACCATCTGGCCCCAGTGCTGCAATGATACCGCGAGACCCACGCTCAC
CGGCTCCAGATTTATCAGCAATAAACCAGCCAGCCGGAAGGGCCGAGCGCAGAAGTGGTCCTGCAACTTT
ATCCGCCTCCATCCAGTCTATTAATTGTTGCCGGGAAGCTAGAGTAAGTAGTTCGCCAGTTAATAGTTTG
CGCAACGTTGTTGCCATTGCTACAGGCATCGTGGTGTCACGCTCGTCGTTTGGTATGGCTTCATTCAGCT
CCGGTTCCCAACGATCAAGGCGAGTTACATGATCCCCCATGTTGTGCAAAAAAGCGGTTAGCTCCTTCGG
TCCTCCGATCGTTGTCAGAAGTAAGTTGGCCGCAGTGTTATCACTCATGGTTATGGCAGCACTGCATAAT
TCTCTTACTGTCATGCCATCCGTAAGATGCTTTTCTGTGACTGGTGAGTACTCAACCAAGTCATTCTGAG
AATAGTGTATGCGGCGACCGAGTTGCTCTTGCCCGGCGTCAATACGGGATAATACCGCGCCACATAGCAG
AACTTTAAAAGTGCTCATCATTGGAAAACGTTCTTCGGGGCGAAAACTCTCAAGGATCTTACCGCTGTTG
AGATCCAGTTCGATGTAACCCACTCGTGCACCCAACTGATCTTCAGCATCTTTTACTTTCACCAGCGTTT
CTGGGTGAGCAAAAACAGGAAGGCAAAATGCCGCAAAAAAGGGAATAAGGGCGACACGGAAATGTTGAAT
ACTCATACTCTTCCTTTTTCAATATTATTGAAGCATTTATCAGGGTTATTGTCTCATGAGCGGATACATA
TTTGAATGTATTTAGAAAAATAAACAAATAGGGGTTCCGCGCACATTTCCCCGAAAAGTGCCACCTAAAT
TGTAAGCGTTAATATTTTGTTAAAATTCGCGTTAAATTTTTGTTAAATCAGCTCATTTTTTAACCAATAG
GCCGAAATCGGCAAAATCCCTTATAAATCAAAAGAATAGACCGAGATAGGGT
[37 nt withheld, positions 6887-6923]
AAAGAACGTGGACTCCAACGTCAAAGG
[49 nt withheld, positions 6951-6999]
T
[91 nt withheld, positions 7001-7091]
GAACGTGGCGA
